Addgene plasmid #38228: pTH736-CEN-staHIS3
Depositing lab: Tobias von der Haar. Depositing organization: London and South East University Group (LASE). Publication: Translation elongation can control translation initiation on eukaryotic mRNAs. Chu D, Kazana E, Bellanger N, Singh T, Tuite MF, von der Haar T. EMBO J. 2014 Jan 1;33(1):21-34. doi: 10.1002/embj.201385651. Epub 2013 Dec 19. PubMed 24357599.
Backbone
  Vector backbone: pCENBEVY-U
  Backbone size w/o insert (bp): 6614
  Total vector size (bp): 7300
  Vector type: Yeast Expression
  Selectable markers: URA3
Growth in bacteria
  Bacterial resistance: Ampicillin, 100 μg/mL
  Growth temperature: 37°C
  Growth strain: DH5alpha
  Copy number: High Copy
Gene/Insert
  Gene/Insert name: HIS3
  Species: S. cerevisiae (budding yeast), Synthetic
  Insert size (bp): 689
  GenBank ID: NM_001183621
  Entrez Gene: HIS3 (a.k.a. YOR202W, HIS10, HIS8)
  Promoter: TDH3 (=GPD)
  Tag / fusion protein: HA (C terminal on insert)
  Cloning method: Restriction Enzyme; 5′ cloning site BamHI (not destroyed); 3′ cloning site SalI (not destroyed)
  Sequencing primers: 5′ M13r; 3′ M13f
Terms and licenses: Academic/Nonprofit Terms; Industry Terms: Not Available to Industry
How to cite: pTH736-CEN-staHIS3 was a gift from Tobias von der Haar (Addgene plasmid # 38228 ; http://n2t.net/addgene:38228 ; RRID:Addgene_38228)
