[The description below was written by a language model from this plasmid's Addgene catalogue record and pLannotate feature annotations shown in this document.]
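Description:
pTH736-CEN-staHIS3 is a centromeric yeast expression plasmid of about 7.3 kb, built on the pCENBEVY-U backbone, that shuttles between Saccharomyces cerevisiae and E. coli. In yeast it is maintained through a CEN6/ARS element, which normally keeps plasmids at low, stable copy number, and it is selected by the URA3 marker under its own promoter; URA3 complements uracil auxotrophy and can be counterselected with 5-FOA. In bacteria it replicates from a high-copy ColE1/pUC-type origin and is selected with ampicillin through the bla gene. An f1 origin, lac promoter/operator and lacZα remnants, and flanking T3 and T7 promoters are carried over from the pBluescript-type cloning vector underlying the backbone.

The backbone carries a bidirectional expression module in which the ADH1 and TDH3 (GPD/GAP) promoters diverge from each other. The ADH1 promoter faces a short polylinker remnant and the ADH2 terminator, and no coding sequence is annotated on that side, so it appears to be empty. The strong constitutive TDH3 promoter drives the insert, a HIS3 open reading frame cloned between BamHI and SalI and followed by the ADH1 terminator. The record lists the insert as both S. cerevisiae and synthetic, with a C-terminal HA epitope tag for immunodetection. The HA tag is not separately annotated in the feature table, and the meaning of the "sta" prefix in the name is not explained in the record. HIS3 encodes a histidine biosynthesis enzyme. The associated publication concerns how translation elongation influences translation initiation on eukaryotic mRNAs, which suggests that this construct serves as a HIS3 expression reporter in that kind of study, although the record does not spell out its exact role.
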