Features (pLannotate 1.2.2; 27 found; start..end, strand, type, name):
     70..573     -  misc_feature   CEN/ARS: S. cerevisiae CEN6 centromere fused to an autonomously replicating sequence
    610..714     +  promoter       AmpR promoter: bla
    715..1575    +  CDS            AmpR: β-lactamase; bla; confers resistance to ampicillin, carbenicillin, and related antibiotics
   1746..2334    +  rep_origin     ori: high-copy-number ColE1/pMB1/pBR322/pUC origin of replication
   2517..2609    +  CDS            lacI (fragment): lac repressor; lacI; The lac repressor binds to the lac operator to inhibit transcription in E. coli. This inhibition can be relieved by adding lactose or isopropyl-β-D-thiogalactopyranoside (IPTG).
   2622..2643    +  protein_bind   CAP binding site: CAP binding activates transcription in the presence of cAMP. E. coli catabolite activator protein
   2658..2688    +  promoter       lac promoter: promoter for the E. coli lac operon
   2696..2712    +  protein_bind   lac operator: The lac repressor binds to the lac operator to inhibit transcription in E. coli. This inhibition can be relieved by adding lactose or isopropyl-β-D-thiogalactopyranoside (IPTG). lac repressor encoded by lacI
   2757..2775    +  promoter       T3 promoter: promoter for bacteriophage T3 RNA polymerase
   2787..2808    -  misc_feature   MCS (fragment): pBluescript multiple cloning site
   2823..3122    -  terminator     ADH2 terminator: transcription terminator for the S. cerevisiae alcohol dehydrogenase 2 (ADH2) gene
   3137..3160    +  misc_feature   MCS (fragment): pUC18/19 multiple cloning site
   3160..3551    -  promoter       ADH1 promoter: S. cerevisiae ADH1; promoter for alcohol dehydrogenase 1
   3564..4208    +  promoter       GAP promoter: S. cerevisiae TDH3; promoter for glyceraldehyde-3-phosphate dehydrogenase
   4216..4875    +  CDS            HIS3: HIS7_YEAST - Experimental evidence at protein level: Swiss-Prot protein existence level 1. From Saccharomyces cerevisiae (strain ATCC 204508 / S288c) (Baker's yeast).
   4906..4929    +  misc_feature   MCS (fragment): pUC18/19 multiple cloning site
   4923..5057    +  CDS            ADH1 (fragment): ADH1_YEAST - Also known as ADC1. Experimental evidence at protein level: Swiss-Prot protein existence level 1. This isozyme preferentially catalyzes the conversion of primary unbranched alcohols to their corresponding aldehydes. Also shows activity toward secondary alcohols. From Saccharomyces cerevisiae (strain ATCC 204508 / S288c) (Baker's yeast).
   5061..5248    +  terminator     ADH1 terminator: S. cerevisiae ADH1; transcription terminator for the S. cerevisiae alcohol dehydrogenase 1 (ADH1) gene
   5281..5305    -  misc_feature   MCS (fragment): pBluescript multiple cloning site
   5314..5332    -  promoter       T7 promoter: promoter for bacteriophage T7 RNA polymerase
   5335..5492    +  CDS            lacZα (fragment): LacZα fragment of β-galactosidase; lacZ fragment
   5500..5955    +  rep_origin     f1 ori (sequence partly withheld): f1 bacteriophage origin of replication; arrow indicates direction of (+) strand synthesis
   5956..6005    -  misc_feature   bom (fragment): basis of mobility region from pBR322
   6084..6887    -  CDS            URA3: orotidine-5'-phosphate decarboxylase, required for uracil biosynthesis; S. cerevisiae URA3; yeast auxotrophic marker, counterselectable with 5-fluoroorotic acid (5-FOA)
   6888..7103    -  promoter       URA3 promoter: S. cerevisiae URA3
   7114..7161    -  misc_feature   bom (fragment): basis of mobility region from pBR322
   7263..1       -  CDS            rop (fragment) (across the origin): Rop protein, which maintains plasmids at low copy number; rop
>Addgene plasmid #38228 | pTH736-CEN-staHIS3 | depositor full sequence | sequence record 56727 | pTH736-CEN-staHIS3 sequence 7297 bps
GACGAAAGGGCCTCGTGATACGCCTATTTTTATAGGTTAATGTCATGATAATAATGGTTTCTTAGGACGG
ATCGCTTGCCTGTAACTTACACGCGCCTCGTATCTTTTAATGATGGAATAATTTGGGAATTTACTCTGTG
TTTATTTATTTTTATGTTTTGTATTTGGATTTTAGAAAGTAAATAAAGAAGGTAGAAGAGTTACGGAATG
AAGAAAAAAAAATAAACAAAGGTTTAAAAAATTTCAACAAAAAGCGTACTTTACATATATATTTATTAGA
CAAGAAAAGCAGATTAAATAGATATACATTCGATTAACGATAAGTAAAATGTAAAATCACAGGATTTTCG
TGTGTGGTCTTCTACACAGACAAGATGAAACAATTCGGCATTAATACCTGAGAGCAGGAAGAGCAAGATA
AAAGGTAGTATTTGTTGGCGATCCCCCTAGAGTCTTTTACATCTTCGGAAAACAAAAACTATTTTTTCTT
TAATTTCTTTTTTTACTTTCTATTTTTAATTTATATATTTATATTAAAAAATTTAAATTATAATTATTTT
TATAGCACGTGATGAAAAGGACCCAGGTGGCACTTTTCGGGGAAATGTGCGCGGAACCCCTATTTGTTTA
TTTTTCTAAATACATTCAAATATGTATCCGCTCATGAGACAATAACCCTGATAAATGCTTCAATAATATT
GAAAAAGGAAGAGTATGAGTATTCAACATTTCCGTGTCGCCCTTATTCCCTTTTTTGCGGCATTTTGCCT
TCCTGTTTTTGCTCACCCAGAAACGCTGGTGAAAGTAAAAGATGCTGAAGATCAGTTGGGTGCACGAGTG
GGTTACATCGAACTGGATCTCAACAGCGGTAAGATCCTTGAGAGTTTTCGCCCCGAAGAACGTTTTCCAA
TGATGAGCACTTTTAAAGTTCTGCTATGTGGCGCGGTATTATCCCGTATTGACGCCGGGCAAGAGCAACT
CGGTCGCCGCATACACTATTCTCAGAATGACTTGGTTGAGTACTCACCAGTCACAGAAAAGCATCTTACG
GATGGCATGACAGTAAGAGAATTATGCAGTGCTGCCATAACCATGAGTGATAACACTGCGGCCAACTTAC
TTCTGACAACGATCGGAGGACCGAAGGAGCTAACCGCTTTTTTTCACAACATGGGGGATCATGTAACTCG
CCTTGATCGTTGGGAACCGGAGCTGAATGAAGCCATACCAAACGACGAGCGTGACACCACGATGCCTGTA
GCAATGGCAACAACGTTGCGCAAACTATTAACTGGCGAACTACTTACTCTAGCTTCCCGGCAACAATTAA
TAGACTGGATGGAGGCGGATAAAGTTGCAGGACCACTTCTGCGCTCGGCCCTTCCGGCTGGCTGGTTTAT
TGCTGATAAATCTGGAGCCGGTGAGCGTGGGTCTCGCGGTATCATTGCAGCACTGGGGCCAGATGGTAAG
CCCTCCCGTATCGTAGTTATCTACACGACGGGCAGTCAGGCAACTATGGATGAACGAAATAGACAGATCG
CTGAGATAGGTGCCTCACTGATTAAGCATTGGTAACTGTCAGACCAAGTTTACTCATATATACTTTAGAT
TGATTTAAAACTTCATTTTTAATTTAAAAGGATCTAGGTGAAGATCCTTTTTGATAATCTCATGACCAAA
ATCCCTTAACGTGAGTTTTCGTTCCACTGAGCGTCAGACCCCGTAGAAAAGATCAAAGGATCTTCTTGAG
ATCCTTTTTTTCTGCGCGTAATCTGCTGCTTGCAAACAAAAAAACCACCGCTACCAGCGGTGGTTTGTTT
GCCGGATCAAGAGCTACCAACTCTTTTTCCGAAGGTAACTGGCTTCAGCAGAGCGCAGATACCAAATACT
GTCCTTCTAGTGTAGCCGTAGTTAGGCCACCACTTCAAGAACTCTGTAGCACCGCCTACATACCTCGCTC
TGCTAATCCTGTTACCAGTGGCTGCTGCCAGTGGCGATAAGTCGTGTCTTACCGGGTTGGACTCAAGACG
ATAGTTACCGGATAAGGCGCAGCGGTCGGGCTGAACGGGGGGTTCGTGCACACAGCCCAGCTTGGAGCGA
ACGACCTACACCGAACTGAGATACCTACAGCGTGAGCATTGAGAAAGCGCCACGCTTCCCGAAGGGAGAA
AGGCGGACAGGTATCCGGTAAGCGGCAGGGTCGGAACAGGAGAGCGCACGAGGGAGCTTCCAGGGGGGAA
CGCCTGGTATCTTTATAGTCCTGTCGGGTTTCGCCACCTCTGACTTGAGCGTCGATTTTTGTGATGCTCG
TCAGGGGGGCCGAGCCTATGGAAAAACGCCAGCAACGCGGCCTTTTTACGGTTCCTGGCCTTTTGCTGGC
CTTTTGCTCACATGTTCTTTCCTGCGTTATCCCCTGATTCTGTGGATAACCGTATTACCGCCTTTGAGTG
AGCTGATACCGCTCGCCGCAGCCGAACGACCGAGCGCAGCGAGTCAGTGAGCGAGGAAGCGGAAGAGCGC
CCAATACGCAAACCGCCTCTCCCCGCGCGTTGGCCGATTCATTAATGCAGCTGGCACGACAGGTTTCCCG
ACTGGAAAGCGGGCAGTGAGCGCAACGCAATTAATGTGAGTTAGCTCACTCATTAGGCACCCCAGGCTTT
ACACTTTATGCTTCCGGCTCGTATGTTGTGTGGAATTGTGAGCGGATAACAATTTCACACAGGAAACAGC
TATGACCATGATTACGCCAAGCTCGAAATTAACCCTCACTAAAGGGAACAAAAGCTGGTACCGGGCCCCC
CCTCGAGGGCATGCGAAGGAAAATGAGAAATATCGAGGGAGACGATTCAGAGGAGCAGGACAAACTATAA
CCGACTGTTTGTTGGAGGATGCCGTACATAACGAACACTGCTGAAGCTACCATGTCTACAGTTTAGAGGA
ATGGGTACAACTCACAGGCGAGGGATGGTGTTCACTCGTGCTAGCAAACGCGGTGGGAGCAAAAAGTAGA
ATATTATCTTTTATTCGTGAAACTTCGAACACTGTCATCTAAAGATGCTATATACTAATATAGGCATACT
TGATAATGAAAACTATAAATCGTAAAGACATAAGAGATCCGCTTATTTAGAGTGTCGAATTCGAGCTCGG
TACCCGGGGAGTTGATTGTAGCTTGGTATAGCTTGAAATATTGTGCAGAAAAAGAAACAAGGAAGAAAGG
GAACGAGAACAATGACGAGGAAACAAAAGATTAATAATTGCAGGTCTATTTATACTTGATAGCAAGACAG
CAAACTTTTTTTATTTCAAATTCAAGTAACTGGAAGGAAGGCCGTATACCGTTGCTCATTAGAGAGTAGT
GTGCGTGAATGAAGGAAGGAAAAAGTTTCGTGTGTTCGAAGATACCCCTCATCAGCTCTGGAACAACGAC
ATCTGTTGGTGCTGTCTTTGTCGTTAATTTTTTCCTTTAGTGTCTTCCATCATTTTTTTTGTCATTGCGG
ATATGGTGAGACAACAACGGGGGAGAGAGAAAAGAAAAAAAAAGAAAAGAATCCGGGAGTTTATCATTAT
CAATACTGCCATTTCAAAGAATACGTAAATAATTAATAGTAGTGATTTTCCTAACTTTATTTAGTCAAAA
AATTAGCCTTTTAATTCTGCTGTAACCCGTACATGCCCAAAATAGGGGGCGGGTTACACAGAATATATAA
CATCGTAGGTGTCTGGGTGAACAGTTTATTCCTGGCATCCACTAAATATAATGGAGCCCGCTTTTTAAGC
TGGCATCCAGAAAAAAAAAGAATCCCAGCACCAAAATATTGTTTTCTTCACCAACCATCAGTTCATAGGT
CCATTCTCTTAGCGCAACTACAGAGAACAGGGGCACAAACAGGCAAAAAACGGGCACAACCTCAATGGAG
TGATGCAACCTGCCTGGAGTAAATGATGACACAAGGCAATTGACCCACGCATGTATCTATCTCATTTTCT
TACACCTTCTATTACCTTCTGCTCTCTCTGATTTGGAAAAAGCTGAAAAAAAAGGTTGAAACCAGTTCCC
TGAAATTATTCCCCTACTTGACTAATAAGTATATAAAGAACGGTAGGTATTGATTGTAATTCTGTAAATC
TATTTCTTAAACTTCTTAAATTCTACTTTTATAGTTAGTCTTTTTTTTAGTTTTAAAACACCAAGAACTT
AGTTTCGACGGATCCATGACAGAGCAGAAAGCCCTAGTAAAGCGTATTACAAATGAAACCAAGATTCAGA
TTGCGATCTCTTTAAAGGGTGGTCCCCTAGCGATAGAGCACTCGATCTTCCCAGAAAAAGAGGCAGAAGC
AGTAGCAGAACAGGCCACACAATCGCAAGTGATTAACGTCCACACAGGTATAGGGTTTCTGGACCATATG
ATACATGCTCTGGCCAAGCATTCCGGCTGGTCGCTAATCGTTGAGTGCATTGGTGACTTACACATAGACG
ACCATCACACCACTGAAGACTGCGGGATTGCTCTCGGTCAAGCTTTTAAAGAGGCCCTAGGGGCCGTGCG
TGGAGTAAAAAGGTTTGGATCAGGATTTGCGCCTTTGGATGAGGCACTTTCCAGAGCGGTGGTAGATCTT
TCGAACAGGCCGTACGCAGTTGTCGAACTTGGTTTGCAAAGGGAGAAAGTAGGAGATCTCTCTTGCGAGA
TGATCCCGCATTTTCTTGAAAGCTTTGCAGAGGCTAGCAGAATTACCCTCCACGTTGATTGTCTGCGAGG
CAAGAATGATCATCACCGTAGTGAGAGTGCGTTCAAGGCTCTTGCGGTTGCCATAAGAGAAGCCACCTCG
CCCAATGGTACCAACGATGTTCCCTCCACCAAAGGTGTTCTTATGTACCCGTACGACGTCCCGGACTACG
CGTAGGTCGACCTGCAGGCATGCAAGCTTTGGACTTCTTCGCCAGAGGTTTGGTCAAGTCTCCAATCAAG
GTTGTCGGCTTGTCTACCTTGCCAGAAATTTACGAAAAGATGGAAAAGGGTCAAATCGTTGGTAGATACG
TTGTTGACACTTCTAAATAAGCGAATTTCTTATGATTTATGATTTTTATTATTAAATAAGTTATAAAAAA
AATAAGTGTATACAAATTTTAAAGTGACTCTTAGGTTTTAAAACGAAAATTCTTATTCTTGAGTAACTCT
TTCCTGTAGGTCAGGTTGCTTTCTCAGGTATAGCATGAGGTCGCTCTTATTGACCACACCTCTACCGGCA
TGCCGGTCGAAATTCCCCTACCCTATGAAAAGCGGCCGCCACCGCGGTGGAGCTCCAATTCGCCCTATAG
TGAGTCGTATTACAATTCACTGGCCGTCGTTTTACAACGTCGTGACTGGGAAAACCCTGGCGTTACCCAA
CTTAATCGCCTTGCAGCACATCCCCCCTTCGCCAGCTGGCGTAATAGCGAAGAGGCCCGCACCGATCGCC
CTTCCCAACAGTTGCGCAGCCTGAATGGCGAATGGCGCG
[124 nt withheld, positions 5500-5623]
C
[91 nt withheld, positions 5625-5715]
A
[49 nt withheld, positions 5717-5765]
CCTTTGACGTTGGAGTCCACGTTCTTT
[37 nt withheld, positions 5793-5829]
ACCCTATCTCGGTCTATTCTTTTGATTTATAAGGGATTTTGCCGATTTCGGCCTATTGGTTAAAAAATGA
GCTGATTTAACAAAAATTTAACGCGAATTTTAACAAAATATTAACGTTTACAATTTCCTGATGCGGTATT
TTCTCCTTACGCATCTGTGCGGTATTTCACACCGCAGGGTAATAACTGATATAATTAAATTGAAGCTCTA
ATTTGTGAGTTTAGTATACATGCATTTACTTATAATACAGTTTTTTAGTTTTGCTGGCCGCATCTTCTCA
AATATGCTTCCCAGCCTGCTTTTCTGTAACGTTCACCCTCTACCTTAGCATCCCTTCCCTTTGCAAATAG
TCCTCTTCCAACAATAATAATGTCAGATCCTGTAGAGACCACATCATCCACGGTTCTATACTGTTGACCC
AATGCGTCTCCCTTGTCATCTAAACCCACACCGGGTGTCATAATCAACCAATCGTAACCTTCATCTCTTC
CACCCATGTCTCTTTGAGCAATAAAGCCGATAACAAAATCTTTGTCGCTCTTCGCAATGTCAACAGTACC
CTTAGTATATTCTCCAGTAGATAGGGAGCCCTTGCATGACAATTCTGCTAACATCAAAAGGCCTCTAGGT
TCCTTTGTTACTTCTTCTGCCGCCTGCTTCAAACCGCTAACAATACCTGGGCCCACCACACCGTGTGCAT
TCGTAATGTCTGCCCATTCTGCTATTCTGTATACACCCGCAGAGTACTGCAATTTGACTGTATTACCAAT
GTCAGCAAATTTTCTGTCTTCGAAGAGTAAAAAATTGTACTTGGCGGATAATGCCTTTAGCGGCTTAACT
GTGCCCTCCATGGAAAAATCAGTCAAGATATCCACATGTGTTTTTAGTAAACAAATTTTGGGACCTAATG
CTTCAACTAACTCCAGTAATTCCTTGGTGGTACGAACATCCAATGAAGCACACAAGTTTGTTTGCTTTTC
GTGCATGATATTAAATAGCTTGGCAGCAACAGGACTAGGATGAGTAGCAGCACGTTCCTTATATGTAGCT
TTCGACATGATTTATCTTCGTTTCCTGCAGGTTTTTGTTCTGTGCAGTTGGGTTAAGAATACTGGGCAAT
TTCATGTTTCTTCAACACTACATATGCGTATATATACCAATCTAAGTCTGTGCTCCTTCCTTCGTTCTTC
CTTCTGTTCGGAGATTACCGAATCAAAAAAATTTCAAAGAAACCGAAATCAAAAAAAAGAATAAAAAAAA
AATGATGAATTGAATTGAAAAGCGTGGTGCACTCTCAGTACAATCTGCTCTGATGCCGCATAGTTAAGCC
AGCCCCGACACCCGCCAACACCCGCTGACGCGCCCTGACGGGCTTGTCTGCTCCCGGCATCCGCTTACAG
ACAAGCTGTGACCGTCTCCGGGAGCTGCATGTGTCAGAGGTTTTCACCGTCATCACCGAAACGCGCGA
