>Addgene plasmid #38228 | pTH736-CEN-staHIS3 | addgene partial sequence | sequence record 54644 | yADH1-F
GTTTGCTGTCTTGCTATCAAGTATAAATAGACCTGCAATTATTAATCTTTTGTTTCCTCGTCATTGTTCT
CGTTCCCTTTCTTCCTTGTTTCTTTTTCTGCACAATATTTCAAGCTATACCAAGCTACAATCAACTCCCC
GGGTACCGAGCTCGAATTCGACACTCTAAATAAGCGGATCTCTTATGTCTTTACGATTTATAGTTTTCAT
TATCAAGTATGCCTATATTAGTATATAGCATCTTTAGATGACAGTGTTCGAAGTTTCACGAATAAAAGAT
AATATTCTACTTTTTGCTCCCACCGCGTTTGCTAGCACGAGTGAACACCATCCCTCGCCTGTGAGTTGTA
CCCATTCCTCTAAACTGTAGACATGGTAGCTTCAGCAGTGTTCGTTATGTACGGCATCCTCCAACAAACA
GTCGGTTATAGTTTGTCCTGCTCCTCTGAATCGTCTCCCTCGATATTTCTCATTTTCCTTCGCATGCCCT
CGAGGGGGGGCCCGGTACCAGCTTTTGTTCCCTTTAGTGAGGGTTAATTTCGAGCTTGGCGTAATCATGG
TCATAGCTGTTTCCTGTGTGAAATTGTTATCCGCTCACAATTCCACACAACATACGAGCCGGAAGCATAA
AGTGTAAAGCCTGGGGTGCCTAATGAGTGAGCTAACTCACATTAATTGCGTTGCGCTCACTGCCCGCTTT
CCAGTCGGGAAACCTGTCGTGCCAGCTGCATTAATGAATCGGCCAACGCGCGGGGAGAGGCGGTTTGCGT
ATTGGGCGCTCTTCCGCTTCCTCGCTCACTGACTCGCTGCGCTCGGTCGTTCGGCTGCGGCGAGCGGTAT
CAGCTCACTCAAAGGCGGTAAT
