>Addgene plasmid #38228 | pTH736-CEN-staHIS3 | addgene partial sequence | sequence record 55177 | pHybLex-rev
AATAATAAAAATCATAAATCATAAGAAATTCGCTTATTTAGAAGTGTCAACAACGTATCTACCAACGATT
TGACCCTTTTCCATCTTTTCGTAAATTTCTGGCAAGGTAGACAAGCCGACAACCTTGATTGGAGACTTGA
CCAAACCTCTGGCGAAGAAGTCCAAAGCTTGCATGCCTGCAGGTCGACCTACGCGTAGTCCGGGACGTCG
TACGGGTACATAAGAACACCTTTGGTGGAGGGAACATCGTTGGTACCATTGGGCGAGGTGGCTTCTCTTA
TGGCAACCGCAAGAGCCTTGAACGCACTCTCACTACGGTGATGATCATTCTTGCCTCGCAGACAATCAAC
GTGGAGGGTAATTCTGCTAGCCTCTGCAAAGCTTTCAAGAAAATGCGGGATCATCTCGCAAGAGAGATCT
CCTACTTTCTCCCTTTGCAAACCAAGTTCGACAACTGCGTACGGCCTGTTCGAAAGATCTACCACCGCTC
TGGAAAGTGCCTCATCCAAAGGCGCAAATCCTGATCCAAACCTTTTTACTCCACGCACGGCCCCTAGGGC
CTCTTTAAAAGCTTGACCGAGAGCAATCCCGCAGTCTTCAGTGGTGTGATGGTCGTCTATGTGTAAGTCA
CCAATGCACTCAACGATTAGCGACCAGCCGGAATGCTTGGCCAGAGCATGTATCATATGGTCCAGAAACC
CTATACCTGTGTGGACGTTAATCACTTGCGATTGTGTGGCCTGTTCTGCTACTGCTTCTGCCTCTTTTTC
TGGGAAGATCGAGTGCTCTATCGCTAGGGGACCACCCTTTAAAGAGATCGCAATCTGAATCTTGGTTTCA
TTTGTAATACGCTTTACTAGGGCTTTCTGCTCTGTCATG
